Addgene plasmid #118978: pET-21a(+)-IPP1-His
Purpose: Bacterial expression plasmid for Inorganic pyrophosphatase
Depositing lab: Sebastian Maerkl. Depositing organization: Swiss Federal Institute of Technology (EPFL). Publication: A simple, robust, and low-cost method to produce the PURE cell-free system. Lavickova B, Maerkl SJ. ACS Synth Biol. 2019 Jan 11. doi: 10.1021/acssynbio.8b00427. PubMed 30632751.
Backbone
  Vector backbone: pET21a(+)
  Backbone manufacturer: EMD Biosciences
  Backbone size w/o insert (bp): 5443
  Total vector size (bp): 6099
  Modifications to backbone: Part of the original backbone, containing the T7 promoter, the RBS and the T7 terminator, was replaced by the insert.
  Vector type: Bacterial Expression
Growth in bacteria
  Bacterial resistance: Ampicillin, 100 μg/mL
  Growth temperature: 37°C
  Growth strain: DH5alpha
  Copy number: High Copy
Gene/Insert
  Gene/Insert name: inorganic diphosphatase IPP1 (alt name: Inorganic pyrophosphatase)
  Species: S. cerevisiae (budding yeast)
  Insert size (bp): 1376
  GenBank ID: NM_001178359.1
  Entrez Gene: IPP1 (a.k.a. YBR011C, PPA1)
  Promoter: T7 promoter
  Tag / fusion protein: 6x-His (C terminal on insert)
  Cloning method: Gibson Cloning
  Sequencing primers: 5′ GCGTCCCATTCGCCAATCCG; 3′ GCGTCCGGCGTAGAGGATC
Resource information
  A portion of this plasmid was derived from a plasmid made by: The gene was originally cloned to vector pET29b by Yoshihiro Shimizu (RIKEN). (Shimizu, Yoshihiro, et al. "Cell-free translation reconstituted with purified components." Nature biotechnology 19.8 (2001): 751.)
Terms and licenses: Academic/Nonprofit Terms; Industry Terms: Not Available to Industry
Depositor comments: Please visit https://www.biorxiv.org/content/early/2018/09/18/420570 for bioRxiv preprint.
How to cite: pET-21a(+)-IPP1-His was a gift from Sebastian Maerkl (Addgene plasmid # 118978 ; http://n2t.net/addgene:118978 ; RRID:Addgene_118978)
