[The description below was written by a language model from this plasmid's Addgene catalogue record and pLannotate feature annotations shown in this document.]
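Description:
pET-21a(+)-IPP1-His is a bacterial expression plasmid built on the pET21a(+) backbone for producing Saccharomyces cerevisiae inorganic pyrophosphatase (IPP1, also called PPA1 or YBR011C) in E. coli. It is maintained through a ColE1/pMB1-type origin and selected with ampicillin via the β-lactamase gene. The backbone also carries the rop gene and bom region inherited from pBR322, an f1 phage origin for single-stranded DNA production, and short non-functional remnants of the tetracycline resistance gene. The catalogue lists the plasmid as high copy, although the presence of rop would normally moderate copy number.

The expression cassette was introduced by Gibson assembly. According to the record, it replaced the original backbone segment containing the T7 promoter, ribosome binding site and T7 terminator, so these elements come from the insert, which was originally cloned in a pET29b vector. A T7 promoter followed by a lac operator drives transcription, and the phage T7 gene 10 RBS directs translation of the IPP1 coding sequence, which is fused at its C terminus to a 6xHis tag for metal-affinity purification. A T7 terminator follows. The plasmid-borne lacI gene supplies repressor that binds the operator, so expression is held off until induction with IPTG in a host providing T7 RNA polymerase. The short annotated fragment between the His tag and terminator resembling a T7 gene 10B solubility tag is probably just vector sequence around the terminator rather than part of the protein.

The two sequence records agree on feature content but run about 6.2 kb, slightly larger than the catalogue size. The associated work concerns low-cost production of the PURE reconstituted cell-free system, for which this plasmid supplies the purified pyrophosphatase component.
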