Features (pLannotate 1.2.2; 19 found; start..end, strand, type, name):
    284..872     -  rep_origin     ori: high-copy-number ColE1/pMB1/pBR322/pUC origin of replication
   1043..1903    -  CDS            AmpR: β-lactamase; bla; confers resistance to ampicillin, carbenicillin, and related antibiotics
   1904..2008    -  promoter       AmpR promoter: bla
   2035..2490    -  rep_origin     f1 ori (sequence partly withheld): f1 bacteriophage origin of replication; arrow indicates direction of (+) strand synthesis
   2527..2574    -  terminator     T7 terminator: transcription terminator for bacteriophage T7 RNA polymerase
   2582..2631    -  CDS            SET1 (fragment): solubility-enhancement tag derived from T7 phage gene 10B
   2641..2658    -  CDS            9xHis (fragment): 9xHis affinity tag
   2665..3525    -  CDS            IPP1: IPYR_YEAST - Also known as PPA, PPA1. Experimental evidence at protein level: Swiss-Prot protein existence level 1. From Saccharomyces cerevisiae (strain ATCC 204508 / S288c) (Baker's yeast).
   3533..3555    -  RBS            RBS: efficient ribosome binding site from bacteriophage T7 gene 10 (Olins and Rangwala, 1989)
   3570..3594    -  protein_bind   lac operator: The lac repressor binds to the lac operator to inhibit transcription in E. coli. This inhibition can be relieved by adding lactose or isopropyl-β-D-thiogalactopyranoside (IPTG). lac repressor encoded by lacI
   3595..3613    -  promoter       T7 promoter: promoter for bacteriophage T7 RNA polymerase
   3639..3918    +  CDS            TcR (fragment): tetracycline efflux protein; tet; confers resistance to tetracycline
   3926..4003    +  promoter       lacI promoter: lacI
   4004..5086    +  CDS            lacI: lac repressor; lacI; The lac repressor binds to the lac operator to inhibit transcription in E. coli. This inhibition can be relieved by adding lactose or isopropyl-β-D-thiogalactopyranoside (IPTG).
   5099..5120    +  protein_bind   CAP binding site: CAP binding activates transcription in the presence of cAMP. E. coli catabolite activator protein
   5135..5426    +  CDS            TcR (fragment): tetracycline efflux protein; tet; confers resistance to tetracycline
   5498..5878    -  CDS            YPB1_ECOLX: Protein predicted: Swiss-Prot protein existence level 4. From Escherichia coli.
   5895..6086    +  CDS            rop: Rop protein, which maintains plasmids at low copy number; rop
   6188..98      +  misc_feature   bom (across the origin): basis of mobility region from pBR322
>Addgene plasmid #118978 | pET-21a(+)-IPP1-His | depositor full sequence | sequence record 224906 | pET-21a(+)-IPP1-His sequence 6232 bps
CTTAACTATGCGGCATCAGAGCAGATTGTACTGAGAGTGCACCATATATGCGGTGTGAAATACCGCACAG
ATGCGTAAGGAGAAAATACCGCATCAGGCGCTCTTCCGCTTCCTCGCTCACTGACTCGCTGCGCTCGGTC
GTTCGGCTGCGGCGAGCGGTATCAGCTCACTCAAAGGCGGTAATACGGTTATCCACAGAATCAGGGGATA
ACGCAGGAAAGAACATGTGAGCAAAAGGCCAGCAAAAGGCCAGGAACCGTAAAAAGGCCGCGTTGCTGGC
GTTTTTCCATAGGCTCCGCCCCCCTGACGAGCATCACAAAAATCGACGCTCAAGTCAGAGGTGGCGAAAC
CCGACAGGACTATAAAGATACCAGGCGTTTCCCCCTGGAAGCTCCCTCGTGCGCTCTCCTGTTCCGACCC
TGCCGCTTACCGGATACCTGTCCGCCTTTCTCCCTTCGGGAAGCGTGGCGCTTTCTCATAGCTCACGCTG
TAGGTATCTCAGTTCGGTGTAGGTCGTTCGCTCCAAGCTGGGCTGTGTGCACGAACCCCCCGTTCAGCCC
GACCGCTGCGCCTTATCCGGTAACTATCGTCTTGAGTCCAACCCGGTAAGACACGACTTATCGCCACTGG
CAGCAGCCACTGGTAACAGGATTAGCAGAGCGAGGTATGTAGGCGGTGCTACAGAGTTCTTGAAGTGGTG
GCCTAACTACGGCTACACTAGAAGGACAGTATTTGGTATCTGCGCTCTGCTGAAGCCAGTTACCTTCGGA
AAAAGAGTTGGTAGCTCTTGATCCGGCAAACAAACCACCGCTGGTAGCGGTGGTTTTTTTGTTTGCAAGC
AGCAGATTACGCGCAGAAAAAAAGGATCTCAAGAAGATCCTTTGATCTTTTCTACGGGGTCTGACGCTCA
GTGGAACGAAAACTCACGTTAAGGGATTTTGGTCATGAGATTATCAAAAAGGATCTTCACCTAGATCCTT
TTAAATTAAAAATGAAGTTTTAAATCAATCTAAAGTATATATGAGTAAACTTGGTCTGACAGTTACCAAT
GCTTAATCAGTGAGGCACCTATCTCAGCGATCTGTCTATTTCGTTCATCCATAGTTGCCTGACTCCCCGT
CGTGTAGATAACTACGATACGGGAGGGCTTACCATCTGGCCCCAGTGCTGCAATGATACCGCGAGACCCA
CGCTCACCGGCTCCAGATTTATCAGCAATAAACCAGCCAGCCGGAAGGGCCGAGCGCAGAAGTGGTCCTG
CAACTTTATCCGCCTCCATCCAGTCTATTAATTGTTGCCGGGAAGCTAGAGTAAGTAGTTCGCCAGTTAA
TAGTTTGCGCAACGTTGTTGCCATTGCTGCAGGCATCGTGGTGTCACGCTCGTCGTTTGGTATGGCTTCA
TTCAGCTCCGGTTCCCAACGATCAAGGCGAGTTACATGATCCCCCATGTTGTGCAAAAAAGCGGTTAGCT
CCTTCGGTCCTCCGATCGTTGTCAGAAGTAAGTTGGCCGCAGTGTTATCACTCATGGTTATGGCAGCACT
GCATAATTCTCTTACTGTCATGCCATCCGTAAGATGCTTTTCTGTGACTGGTGAGTACTCAACCAAGTCA
TTCTGAGAATAGTGTATGCGGCGACCGAGTTGCTCTTGCCCGGCGTCAATACGGGATAATACCGCGCCAC
ATAGCAGAACTTTAAAAGTGCTCATCATTGGAAAACGTTCTTCGGGGCGAAAACTCTCAAGGATCTTACC
GCTGTTGAGATCCAGTTCGATGTAACCCACTCGTGCACCCAACTGATCTTCAGCATCTTTTACTTTCACC
AGCGTTTCTGGGTGAGCAAAAACAGGAAGGCAAAATGCCGCAAAAAAGGGAATAAGGGCGACACGGAAAT
GTTGAATACTCATACTCTTCCTTTTTCAATATTATTGAAGCATTTATCAGGGTTATTGTCTCATGAGCGG
ATACATATTTGAATGTATTTAGAAAAATAAACAAATAGGGGTTCCGCGCACATTTCCCCGAAAAGTGCCA
CCTGAAATTGTAAACGTTAATATTTTGTTAAAATTCGCGTTAAATTTTTGTTAAATCAGCTCATTTTTTA
ACCAATAGGCCGAAATCGGCAAAATCCCTTATAAATCAAAAGAATAGACCGAGATAGGGT
[37 nt withheld, positions 2161-2197]
AAAGAACGTGGACTCCAACGTCAAAGG
[49 nt withheld, positions 2225-2273]
T
[91 nt withheld, positions 2275-2365]
G
[124 nt withheld, positions 2367-2490]
CCCATTCGCCAATCCGGATATAGTTCCTCCTTTCAGCAAAAAACCCCTCAAGACCCGTTTAGAGGCCCCA
AGGGGTTATGCTAGTTATTGCTCAGCGGTGGCAGCAGCCAACTCAGCTTCCTTTCGGGCTTTGTTAGCAG
CCGGATCTCAGTGGTGGTGGTGGTGGTGCTCGAGAACAGAACCGGAGATGAAGAACCACTTGTCAATAGA
CTTGTCAATTGGAGCATCTGCCTTTGGAGAAGCTGGTGGGATGGCATCAGAGGCAGCCTTGGAGTAGGTT
GGGGTGTCAGGCAAAGTAACATTGGTCAAATCAATACCCTTGCTGTCAGAAGACTTACCAGCAATTAATT
GTTTCCAGGAGTCATGTGTTTCCTTGATGATATCCAAAGCGTACTTCTTGTTCTTAGCTTCACCGGAGAA
GGCAAATTGGTTTTCTGGCTTACCATCTGGGATTTTGTAAATTCTGAACCATTCGTTAGTAGCCCTCAAC
AGACCTGGGAAGTATTTCTCAACATCCTCAATGTCGTTCAATTTTGGGGCTAATGGATCGTTAATATCAA
TGGCAATAACTTTCCAATCGGTCTCACCTTCATCCAATAAAGCCATGATACCTAGAGCCTTAACTTGCTT
GACTTGACCAGTGTAAGCAATAGTTTCACCAATTTCCAACACATCAATTGGATCGTTGTCACCAACTGCC
TTAGTTTCTGGGTGGCTTACGTTTGGGTCTTCCCAAGTTTGTGGGAAAGCACCATAGTTGTGAATGTAAC
CATGGTGAGGGAAACAGTTTCTAACAAATCTCAACTTGCCCTTCTTGGTGTCTTGGATGATTGGGTTCAA
AGTTTCTTCCTTGGTGATTTCTAACTTGGCGTTGGTCCAACGTGGAATTTCAACAACCATGTTGAAAATG
TTGTTTTCCTTGTCAGCGTACAAGGGAATGTCGTGGAAGGCAGAAACTGGCTTACCATCCTTTTCGATAT
AAACTTTGTATTCCAAGGTGTTCTTGGCACCAATTTGTCTGGTAGTGTAGGTCATATGTATATCTCCTTC
TTAAAGTTAAACAAAATTATTTCTAGAGGGGAATTGTTATCCGCTCACAATTCCCCTATAGTGAGTCGTA
TTAATTTCGCGGGATCGAGATCGATCTCGATCCTCTACGCCGGACGCATCGTGGCCGGCATCACCGGCGC
CACAGGTGCGGTTGCTGGCGCCTATATCGCCGACATCACCGATGGGGAAGATCGGGCTCGCCACTTCGGG
CTCATGAGCGCTTGTTTCGGCGTGGGTATGGTGGCAGGCCCCGTGGCCGGGGGACTGTTGGGCGCCATCT
CCTTGCATGCACCATTCCTTGCGGCGGCGGTGCTCAACGGCCTCAACCTACTACTGGGCTGCTTCCTAAT
GCAGGAGTCGCATAAGGGAGAGCGTCGAGATCCCGGACACCATCGAATGGCGCAAAACCTTTCGCGGTAT
GGCATGATAGCGCCCGGAAGAGAGTCAATTCAGGGTGGTGAATGTGAAACCAGTAACGTTATACGATGTC
GCAGAGTATGCCGGTGTCTCTTATCAGACCGTTTCCCGCGTGGTGAACCAGGCCAGCCACGTTTCTGCGA
AAACGCGGGAAAAAGTGGAAGCGGCGATGGCGGAGCTGAATTACATTCCCAACCGCGTGGCACAACAACT
GGCGGGCAAACAGTCGTTGCTGATTGGCGTTGCCACCTCCAGTCTGGCCCTGCACGCGCCGTCGCAAATT
GTCGCGGCGATTAAATCTCGCGCCGATCAACTGGGTGCCAGCGTGGTGGTGTCGATGGTAGAACGAAGCG
GCGTCGAAGCCTGTAAAGCGGCGGTGCACAATCTTCTCGCGCAACGCGTCAGTGGGCTGATCATTAACTA
TCCGCTGGATGACCAGGATGCCATTGCTGTGGAAGCTGCCTGCACTAATGTTCCGGCGTTATTTCTTGAT
GTCTCTGACCAGACACCCATCAACAGTATTATTTTCTCCCATGAAGACGGTACGCGACTGGGCGTGGAGC
ATCTGGTCGCATTGGGTCACCAGCAAATCGCGCTGTTAGCGGGCCCATTAAGTTCTGTCTCGGCGCGTCT
GCGTCTGGCTGGCTGGCATAAATATCTCACTCGCAATCAAATTCAGCCGATAGCGGAACGGGAAGGCGAC
TGGAGTGCCATGTCCGGTTTTCAACAAACCATGCAAATGCTGAATGAGGGCATCGTTCCCACTGCGATGC
TGGTTGCCAACGATCAGATGGCGCTGGGCGCAATGCGCGCCATTACCGAGTCCGGGCTGCGCGTTGGTGC
GGATATCTCGGTAGTGGGATACGACGATACCGAAGACAGCTCATGTTATATCCCGCCGTTAACCACCATC
AAACAGGATTTTCGCCTGCTGGGGCAAACCAGCGTGGACCGCTTGCTGCAACTCTCTCAGGGCCAGGCGG
TGAAGGGCAATCAGCTGTTGCCCGTCTCACTGGTGAAAAGAAAAACCACCCTGGCGCCCAATACGCAAAC
CGCCTCTCCCCGCGCGTTGGCCGATTCATTAATGCAGCTGGCACGACAGGTTTCCCGACTGGAAAGCGGG
CAGTGAGCGCAACGCAATTAATGTAAGTTAGCTCACTCATTAGGCACCGGGATCTCGACCGATGCCCTTG
AGAGCCTTCAACCCAGTCAGCTCCTTCCGGTGGGCGCGGGGCATGACTATCGTCGCCGCACTTATGACTG
TCTTCTTTATCATGCAACTCGTAGGACAGGTGCCGGCAGCGCTCTGGGTCATTTTCGGCGAGGACCGCTT
TCGCTGGAGCGCGACGATGATCGGCCTGTCGCTTGCGGTATTCGGAATCTTGCACGCCCTCGCTCAAGCC
TTCGTCACTGGTCCCGCCACCAAACGTTTCGGCGAGAAGCAGGCCATTATCGCCGGCATGGCGGCCCCAC
GGGTGCGCATGATCGTGCTCCTGTCGTTGAGGACCCGGCTAGGCTGGCGGGGTTGCCTTACTGGTTAGCA
GAATGAATCACCGATACGCGAGCGAACGTGAAGCGACTGCTGCTGCAAAACGTCTGCGACCTGAGCAACA
ACATGAATGGTCTTCGGTTTCCGTGTTTCGTAAAGTCTGGAAACGCGGAAGTCAGCGCCCTGCACCATTA
TGTTCCGGATCTGCATCGCAGGATGCTGCTGGCTACCCTGTGGAACACCTACATCTGTATTAACGAAGCG
CTGGCATTGACCCTGAGTGATTTTTCTCTGGTCCCGCCGCATCCATACCGCCAGTTGTTTACCCTCACAA
CGTTCCAGTAACCGGGCATGTTCATCATCAGTAACCCGTATCGTGAGCATCCTCTCTCGTTTCATCGGTA
TCATTACCCCCATGAACAGAAATCCCCCTTACACGGAGGCATCAGTGACCAAACAGGAAAAAACCGCCCT
TAACATGGCCCGCTTTATCAGAAGCCAGACATTAACGCTTCTGGAGAAACTCAACGAGCTGGACGCGGAT
GAACAGGCAGACATCTGTGAATCGCTTCACGACCACGCTGATGAGCTTTACCGCAGCTGCCTCGCGCGTT
TCGGTGATGACGGTGAAAACCTCTGACACATGCAGCTCCCGGAGACGGTCACAGCTTGTCTGTAAGCGGA
TGCCGGGAGCAGACAAGCCCGTCAGGGCGCGTCAGCGGGTGTTGGCGGGTGTCGGGGCGCAGCCATGACC
CAGTCACGTAGCGATAGCGGAGTGTATACTGG
