Features (pLannotate 1.2.2; 19 found; start..end, strand, type, name):
   1009..1086    -  promoter       lacI promoter: lacI
   1094..1373    -  CDS            TcR (fragment): tetracycline efflux protein; tet; confers resistance to tetracycline
   1399..1417    +  promoter       T7 promoter: promoter for bacteriophage T7 RNA polymerase
   1418..1442    +  protein_bind   lac operator: The lac repressor binds to the lac operator to inhibit transcription in E. coli. This inhibition can be relieved by adding lactose or isopropyl-β-D-thiogalactopyranoside (IPTG). lac repressor encoded by lacI
   1457..1479    +  RBS            RBS: efficient ribosome binding site from bacteriophage T7 gene 10 (Olins and Rangwala, 1989)
   1487..2347    +  CDS            IPP1: IPYR_YEAST - Also known as PPA, PPA1. Experimental evidence at protein level: Swiss-Prot protein existence level 1. From Saccharomyces cerevisiae (strain ATCC 204508 / S288c) (Baker's yeast).
   2354..2371    +  CDS            9xHis (fragment): 9xHis affinity tag
   2381..2430    +  CDS            SET1 (fragment): solubility-enhancement tag derived from T7 phage gene 10B
   2438..2485    +  terminator     T7 terminator: transcription terminator for bacteriophage T7 RNA polymerase
   2522..2950    +  rep_origin     f1 ori (sequence partly withheld): f1 bacteriophage origin of replication; arrow indicates direction of (+) strand synthesis
   3003..3107    +  promoter       AmpR promoter: bla
   3108..3968    +  CDS            AmpR: β-lactamase; bla; confers resistance to ampicillin, carbenicillin, and related antibiotics
   4139..4727    +  rep_origin     ori: high-copy-number ColE1/pMB1/pBR322/pUC origin of replication
   4913..5052    -  misc_feature   bom: basis of mobility region from pBR322
   5154..5345    -  CDS            rop: Rop protein, which maintains plasmids at low copy number; rop
   5362..5742    +  CDS            YPB1_ECOLX: Protein predicted: Swiss-Prot protein existence level 4. From Escherichia coli.
   5814..6105    -  CDS            TcR (fragment): tetracycline efflux protein; tet; confers resistance to tetracycline
   6120..6141    -  protein_bind   CAP binding site: CAP binding activates transcription in the presence of cAMP. E. coli catabolite activator protein
   6154..1008    -  CDS            lacI (across the origin): lac repressor; lacI; The lac repressor binds to the lac operator to inhibit transcription in E. coli. This inhibition can be relieved by adding lactose or isopropyl-β-D-thiogalactopyranoside (IPTG).
>Addgene plasmid #118978 | pET-21a(+)-IPP1-His | addgene full sequence | sequence record 229750 | Addgene NGS Result
GGTTTGCGTATTGGGCGCCAGGGTGGTTTTTCTTTTCACCAGTGAGACGGGCAACAGCTGATTGCCCTTC
ACCGCCTGGCCCTGAGAGAGTTGCAGCAAGCGGTCCACGCTGGTTTGCCCCAGCAGGCGAAAATCCTGTT
TGATGGTGGTTAACGGCGGGATATAACATGAGCTGTCTTCGGTATCGTCGTATCCCACTACCGAGATATC
CGCACCAACGCGCAGCCCGGACTCGGTAATGGCGCGCATTGCGCCCAGCGCCATCTGATCGTTGGCAACC
AGCATCGCAGTGGGAACGATGCCCTCATTCAGCATTTGCATGGTTTGTTGAAAACCGGACATGGCACTCC
AGTCGCCTTCCCGTTCCGCTATCGGCTGAATTTGATTGCGAGTGAGATATTTATGCCAGCCAGCCAGACG
CAGACGCGCCGAGACAGAACTTAATGGGCCCGCTAACAGCGCGATTTGCTGGTGACCCAATGCGACCAGA
TGCTCCACGCCCAGTCGCGTACCGTCTTCATGGGAGAAAATAATACTGTTGATGGGTGTCTGGTCAGAGA
CATCAAGAAATAACGCCGGAACATTAGTGCAGGCAGCTTCCACAGCAATGGCATCCTGGTCATCCAGCGG
ATAGTTAATGATCAGCCCACTGACGCGTTGCGCGAGAAGATTGTGCACCGCCGCTTTACAGGCTTCGACG
CCGCTTCGTTCTACCATCGACACCACCACGCTGGCACCCAGTTGATCGGCGCGAGATTTAATCGCCGCGA
CAATTTGCGACGGCGCGTGCAGGGCCAGACTGGAGGTGGCAACGCCAATCAGCAACGACTGTTTGCCCGC
CAGTTGTTGTGCCACGCGGTTGGGAATGTAATTCAGCTCCGCCATCGCCGCTTCCACTTTTTCCCGCGTT
TTCGCAGAAACGTGGCTGGCCTGGTTCACCACGCGGGAAACGGTCTGATAAGAGACACCGGCATACTCTG
CGACATCGTATAACGTTACTGGTTTCACATTCACCACCCTGAATTGACTCTCTTCCGGGCGCTATCATGC
CATACCGCGAAAGGTTTTGCGCCATTCGATGGTGTCCGGGATCTCGACGCTCTCCCTTATGCGACTCCTG
CATTAGGAAGCAGCCCAGTAGTAGGTTGAGGCCGTTGAGCACCGCCGCCGCAAGGAATGGTGCATGCAAG
GAGATGGCGCCCAACAGTCCCCCGGCCACGGGGCCTGCCACCATACCCACGCCGAAACAAGCGCTCATGA
GCCCGAAGTGGCGAGCCCGATCTTCCCCATCGGTGATGTCGGCGATATAGGCGCCAGCAACCGCACCTGT
GGCGCCGGTGATGCCGGCCACGATGCGTCCGGCGTAGAGGATCGAGATCGATCTCGATCCCGCGAAATTA
ATACGACTCACTATAGGGGAATTGTGAGCGGATAACAATTCCCCTCTAGAAATAATTTTGTTTAACTTTA
AGAAGGAGATATACATATGACCTACACTACCAGACAAATTGGTGCCAAGAACACCTTGGAATACAAAGTT
TATATCGAAAAGGATGGTAAGCCAGTTTCTGCCTTCCACGACATTCCCTTGTACGCTGACAAGGAAAACA
ACATTTTCAACATGGTTGTTGAAATTCCACGTTGGACCAACGCCAAGTTAGAAATCACCAAGGAAGAAAC
TTTGAACCCAATCATCCAAGACACCAAGAAGGGCAAGTTGAGATTTGTTAGAAACTGTTTCCCTCACCAT
GGTTACATTCACAACTATGGTGCTTTCCCACAAACTTGGGAAGACCCAAACGTAAGCCACCCAGAAACTA
AGGCAGTTGGTGACAACGATCCAATTGATGTGTTGGAAATTGGTGAAACTATTGCTTACACTGGTCAAGT
CAAGCAAGTTAAGGCTCTAGGTATCATGGCTTTATTGGATGAAGGTGAGACCGATTGGAAAGTTATTGCC
ATTGATATTAACGATCCATTAGCCCCAAAATTGAACGACATTGAGGATGTTGAGAAATACTTCCCAGGTC
TGTTGAGGGCTACTAACGAATGGTTCAGAATTTACAAAATCCCAGATGGTAAGCCAGAAAACCAATTTGC
CTTCTCCGGTGAAGCTAAGAACAAGAAGTACGCTTTGGATATCATCAAGGAAACACATGACTCCTGGAAA
CAATTAATTGCTGGTAAGTCTTCTGACAGCAAGGGTATTGATTTGACCAATGTTACTTTGCCTGACACCC
CAACCTACTCCAAGGCTGCCTCTGATGCCATCCCACCAGCTTCTCCAAAGGCAGATGCTCCAATTGACAA
GTCTATTGACAAGTGGTTCTTCATCTCCGGTTCTGTTCTCGAGCACCACCACCACCACCACTGAGATCCG
GCTGCTAACAAAGCCCGAAAGGAAGCTGAGTTGGCTGCTGCCACCGCTGAGCAATAACTAGCATAACCCC
TTGGGGCCTCTAAACGGGTCTTGAGGGGTTTTTTGCTGAAAGGAGGAACTATATCCGGATTGGCGAATGG
G
[124 nt withheld, positions 2522-2645]
C
[91 nt withheld, positions 2647-2737]
A
[49 nt withheld, positions 2739-2787]
CCTTTGACGTTGGAGTCCACGTTCTTT
[37 nt withheld, positions 2815-2851]
ACCCTATCTCGGTCTATTCTTTTGATTTATAAGGGATTTTGCCGATTTCGGCCTATTGGTTAAAAAATGA
GCTGATTTAACAAAAATTTAACGCGAATTTTAACAAAATATTAACGCTTACAATTTAGGTGGCACTTTTC
GGGGAAATGTGCGCGGAACCCCTATTTGTTTATTTTTCTAAATACATTCAAATATGTATCCGCTCATGAG
ACAATAACCCTGATAAATGCTTCAATAATATTGAAAAAGGAAGAGTATGAGTATTCAACATTTCCGTGTC
GCCCTTATTCCCTTTTTTGCGGCATTTTGCCTTCCTGTTTTTGCTCACCCAGAAACGCTGGTGAAAGTAA
AAGATGCTGAAGATCAGTTGGGTGCACGAGTGGGTTACATCGAACTGGATCTCAACAGCGGTAAGATCCT
TGAGAGTTTTCGCCCCGAAGAACGTTTTCCAATGATGAGCACTTTTAAAGTTCTGCTATGTGGCGCGGTA
TTATCCCGTATTGACGCCGGGCAAGAGCAACTCGGTCGCCGCATACACTATTCTCAGAATGACTTGGTTG
AGTACTCACCAGTCACAGAAAAGCATCTTACGGATGGCATGACAGTAAGAGAATTATGCAGTGCTGCCAT
AACCATGAGTGATAACACTGCGGCCAACTTACTTCTGACAACGATCGGAGGACCGAAGGAGCTAACCGCT
TTTTTGCACAACATGGGGGATCATGTAACTCGCCTTGATCGTTGGGAACCGGAGCTGAATGAAGCCATAC
CAAACGACGAGCGTGACACCACGATGCCTGCAGCAATGGCAACAACGTTGCGCAAACTATTAACTGGCGA
ACTACTTACTCTAGCTTCCCGGCAACAATTAATAGACTGGATGGAGGCGGATAAAGTTGCAGGACCACTT
CTGCGCTCGGCCCTTCCGGCTGGCTGGTTTATTGCTGATAAATCTGGAGCCGGTGAGCGTGGGTCTCGCG
GTATCATTGCAGCACTGGGGCCAGATGGTAAGCCCTCCCGTATCGTAGTTATCTACACGACGGGGAGTCA
GGCAACTATGGATGAACGAAATAGACAGATCGCTGAGATAGGTGCCTCACTGATTAAGCATTGGTAACTG
TCAGACCAAGTTTACTCATATATACTTTAGATTGATTTAAAACTTCATTTTTAATTTAAAAGGATCTAGG
TGAAGATCCTTTTTGATAATCTCATGACCAAAATCCCTTAACGTGAGTTTTCGTTCCACTGAGCGTCAGA
CCCCGTAGAAAAGATCAAAGGATCTTCTTGAGATCCTTTTTTTCTGCGCGTAATCTGCTGCTTGCAAACA
AAAAAACCACCGCTACCAGCGGTGGTTTGTTTGCCGGATCAAGAGCTACCAACTCTTTTTCCGAAGGTAA
CTGGCTTCAGCAGAGCGCAGATACCAAATACTGTCCTTCTAGTGTAGCCGTAGTTAGGCCACCACTTCAA
GAACTCTGTAGCACCGCCTACATACCTCGCTCTGCTAATCCTGTTACCAGTGGCTGCTGCCAGTGGCGAT
AAGTCGTGTCTTACCGGGTTGGACTCAAGACGATAGTTACCGGATAAGGCGCAGCGGTCGGGCTGAACGG
GGGGTTCGTGCACACAGCCCAGCTTGGAGCGAACGACCTACACCGAACTGAGATACCTACAGCGTGAGCT
ATGAGAAAGCGCCACGCTTCCCGAAGGGAGAAAGGCGGACAGGTATCCGGTAAGCGGCAGGGTCGGAACA
GGAGAGCGCACGAGGGAGCTTCCAGGGGGAAACGCCTGGTATCTTTATAGTCCTGTCGGGTTTCGCCACC
TCTGACTTGAGCGTCGATTTTTGTGATGCTCGTCAGGGGGGCGGAGCCTATGGAAAAACGCCAGCAACGC
GGCCTTTTTACGGTTCCTGGCCTTTTGCTGGCCTTTTGCTCACATGTTCTTTCCTGCGTTATCCCCTGAT
TCTGTGGATAACCGTATTACCGCCTTTGAGTGAGCTGATACCGCTCGCCGCAGCCGAACGACCGAGCGCA
GCGAGTCAGTGAGCGAGGAAGCGGAAGAGCGCCTGATGCGGTATTTTCTCCTTACGCATCTGTGCGGTAT
TTCACACCGCAATGGTGCACTCTCAGTACAATCTGCTCTGATGCCGCATAGTTAAGCCAGTATACACTCC
GCTATCGCTACGTGACTGGGTCATGGCTGCGCCCCGACACCCGCCAACACCCGCTGACGCGCCCTGACGG
GCTTGTCTGCTCCCGGCATCCGCTTACAGACAAGCTGTGACCGTCTCCGGGAGCTGCATGTGTCAGAGGT
TTTCACCGTCATCACCGAAACGCGCGAGGCAGCTGCGGTAAAGCTCATCAGCGTGGTCGTGAAGCGATTC
ACAGATGTCTGCCTGTTCATCCGCGTCCAGCTCGTTGAGTTTCTCCAGAAGCGTTAATGTCTGGCTTCTG
ATAAAGCGGGCCATGTTAAGGGCGGTTTTTTCCTGTTTGGTCACTGATGCCTCCGTGTAAGGGGGATTTC
TGTTCATGGGGGTAATGATACCGATGAAACGAGAGAGGATGCTCACGATACGGGTTACTGATGATGAACA
TGCCCGGTTACTGGAACGTTGTGAGGGTAAACAACTGGCGGTATGGATGCGGCGGGACCAGAGAAAAATC
ACTCAGGGTCAATGCCAGCGCTTCGTTAATACAGATGTAGGTGTTCCACAGGGTAGCCAGCAGCATCCTG
CGATGCAGATCCGGAACATAATGGTGCAGGGCGCTGACTTCCGCGTTTCCAGACTTTACGAAACACGGAA
ACCGAAGACCATTCATGTTGTTGCTCAGGTCGCAGACGTTTTGCAGCAGCAGTCGCTTCACGTTCGCTCG
CGTATCGGTGATTCATTCTGCTAACCAGTAAGGCAACCCCGCCAGCCTAGCCGGGTCCTCAACGACAGGA
GCACGATCATGCGCACCCGTGGGGCCGCCATGCCGGCGATAATGGCCTGCTTCTCGCCGAAACGTTTGGT
GGCGGGACCAGTGACGAAGGCTTGAGCGAGGGCGTGCAAGATTCCGAATACCGCAAGCGACAGGCCGATC
ATCGTCGCGCTCCAGCGAAAGCGGTCCTCGCCGAAAATGACCCAGAGCGCTGCCGGCACCTGTCCTACGA
GTTGCATGATAAAGAAGACAGTCATAAGTGCGGCGACGATAGTCATGCCCCGCGCCCACCGGAAGGAGCT
GACTGGGTTGAAGGCTCTCAAGGGCATCGGTCGAGATCCCGGTGCCTAATGAGTGAGCTAACTTACATTA
ATTGCGTTGCGCTCACTGCCCGCTTTCCAGTCGGGAAACCTGTCGTGCCAGCTGCATTAATGAATCGGCC
AACGCGCGGGGAGAGGC
